Addgene plasmid #72938: pTU1-D-lacZ
Purpose: Level 1 Destination vector - Position D
Depositing lab: Paul Freemont. Depositing organization: Imperial College London. Publication: EcoFlex: A Multifunctional MoClo Kit for E. coli Synthetic Biology. Moore SJ, Lai HE, Kelwick RJ, Chee SM, Bell DJ, Polizzi KM, Freemont PS. ACS Synth Biol. 2016 May 2. 10.1021/acssynbio.6b00031 PubMed 27096716.
Backbone
  Vector backbone: pSB1A2
  Backbone manufacturer: iGEM
  Backbone size w/o insert (bp): 2532
  Vector type: Synthetic Biology
Growth in bacteria
  Bacterial resistance: Ampicillin, 100 μg/mL
  Growth temperature: 37°C
  Growth strain: JM109
  Copy number: High Copy
Gene/Insert
  Gene/Insert name: Level 1 - D site (alt name: LacZalpha fragment)
  Species: Synthetic
  Mutation: Beta-lactamase - G717C (nucleotide) - silent mutagenesis to remove BsaI site
  Cloning method: Restriction Enzyme; 5′ cloning site Unknown (unknown if destroyed); 3′ cloning site Unknown (unknown if destroyed)
  Sequencing primers: 5′ VF2 (5' tgccacctgacgtctaagaa 3'); 3′ VR (5' attaccgcctttgagtgagc 3')
Terms and licenses: Academic/Nonprofit Terms; Industry Terms: Not Available to Industry
How to cite: pTU1-D-lacZ was a gift from Paul Freemont (Addgene plasmid # 72938 ; http://n2t.net/addgene:72938 ; RRID:Addgene_72938)
