[The description below was written by a language model from this plasmid's Addgene catalogue record and pLannotate feature annotations shown in this document.]
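Description:
pTU1-D-lacZ is a Level 1 destination vector from the EcoFlex MoClo (modular cloning) kit for E. coli synthetic biology, occupying position D in the kit's hierarchical assembly scheme. It is built on the iGEM BioBrick backbone pSB1A2 and is a small plasmid, with a deposited sequence of 2,516 bp. It replicates at high copy number in E. coli from a ColE1/pMB1/pUC-type origin. Selection is by ampicillin, through a β-lactamase gene driven by its native bla promoter. The β-lactamase coding sequence carries a silent G717C nucleotide change that removes an internal BsaI site, so the backbone is not cut by this Type IIS enzyme, which is commonly used in Golden Gate/MoClo reactions.

The insert is a synthetic "D site" cassette containing a LacZα fragment. The annotation shows a lac operator upstream of a short lacZ coding fragment, with a putative bacterial transcription terminator and a BioBrick prefix remnant flanking the cloning region. In vectors of this type the lacZα cassette usually acts as a replaceable placeholder. In an α-complementing host it gives blue colonies on chromogenic substrate, and its replacement by assembled parts gives white colonies, allowing visual screening for correct assemblies. The record does not list the flanking Type IIS sites, the overhang sequences that define position D, or an annotated promoter for lacZα, and the cloning sites are recorded as unknown. The stated purpose implies that single transcription units assembled in this vector are destined for the fourth slot when several Level 1 units are combined into higher-level multigene constructs.
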