Features (pLannotate 1.2.2; 7 found; start..end, strand, type, name):
     35..51      +  protein_bind   lac operator: The lac repressor binds to the lac operator to inhibit transcription in E. coli. This inhibition can be relieved by adding lactose or isopropyl-β-D-thiogalactopyranoside (IPTG). lac repressor encoded by lacI
    157..357     +  CDS            lacZ (fragment): BGAL_ECOLI - Experimental evidence at protein level: Swiss-Prot protein existence level 1. From Escherichia coli (strain K12).
    635..1223    -  rep_origin     ori: high-copy-number ColE1/pMB1/pBR322/pUC origin of replication
   1394..2254    -  CDS            AmpR: β-lactamase; bla; confers resistance to ampicillin, carbenicillin, and related antibiotics
   2255..2359    -  promoter       AmpR promoter: bla
   2449..2492    -  terminator     bacterial terminator: putative bacterial transcription terminator
   2495..2514    +  misc_feature   BioBrick prefix: BioBrick prefix for parts that start with "ATG"
>Addgene plasmid #72938 | pTU1-D-lacZ | depositor full sequence | sequence record 447511 | pTU1-D-lacZ sequence 2516 bps
CGTCTCAGAAGCTATAGAGACCTCTAGACATATGTTGTGAGCGGATAACAATTTCACACAGGAAACAGCT
ATGACCATGGTACAAAGAGGAGAAAGGACATGGGTGACCCGAAACTGCTGCTGGAAGTTCCGCACGCTAT
CTCTTCTTCTCCGGGTAACTCTCTGGCTGTTGTTCTGCAACGTCGTGACTGGGAAAACCCGGGTGTTACC
CAGCTGAACCGTCTGGCTGCTCACCCGCCGTTCGCTTCTTGGCGTAACTCTGAAGAAGCTCGTACCGACC
GTCCGTCCCAGCAGCTGCGTTCTCTGATCCGTCTGCTGACCAAACCGGAACGTAAACTGTCTTGGCTGCT
GCCGCCGCTGTCTAACAACTAACGCAAAAAACCCCGCCCCTGACAGGGCGGGGTTTTTTCGCACTAGTGG
ATCCGCATGCGGTCTCATGTTTTAGAGAGACGCTGCAGGCTTCCTCGCTCACTGACTCGCTGCGCTCGGT
CGTTCGGCTGCGGCGAGCGGTATCAGCTCACTCAAAGGCGGTAATACGGTTATCCACAGAATCAGGGGAT
AACGCAGGAAAGAACATGTGAGCAAAAGGCCAGCAAAAGGCCAGGAACCGTAAAAAGGCCGCGTTGCTGG
CGTTTTTCCATAGGCTCCGCCCCCCTGACGAGCATCACAAAAATCGACGCTCAAGTCAGAGGTGGCGAAA
CCCGACAGGACTATAAAGATACCAGGCGTTTCCCCCTGGAAGCTCCCTCGTGCGCTCTCCTGTTCCGACC
CTGCCGCTTACCGGATACCTGTCCGCCTTTCTCCCTTCGGGAAGCGTGGCGCTTTCTCATAGCTCACGCT
GTAGGTATCTCAGTTCGGTGTAGGTCGTTCGCTCCAAGCTGGGCTGTGTGCACGAACCCCCCGTTCAGCC
CGACCGCTGCGCCTTATCCGGTAACTATCGTCTTGAGTCCAACCCGGTAAGACACGACTTATCGCCACTG
GCAGCAGCCACTGGTAACAGGATTAGCAGAGCGAGGTATGTAGGCGGTGCTACAGAGTTCTTGAAGTGGT
GGCCTAACTACGGCTACACTAGAAGGACAGTATTTGGTATCTGCGCTCTGCTGAAGCCAGTTACCTTCGG
AAAAAGAGTTGGTAGCTCTTGATCCGGCAAACAAACCACCGCTGGTAGCGGTGGTTTTTTTGTTTGCAAG
CAGCAGATTACGCGCAGAAAAAAAGGATCTCAAGAAGATCCTTTGATCTTTTCTACGGGGTCTGACGCTC
AGTGGAACGAAAACTCACGTTAAGGGATTTTGGTCATGAGATTATCAAAAAGGATCTTCACCTAGATCCT
TTTAAATTAAAAATGAAGTTTTAAATCAATCTAAAGTATATATGAGTAAACTTGGTCTGACAGTTACCAA
TGCTTAATCAGTGAGGCACCTATCTCAGCGATCTGTCTATTTCGTTCATCCATAGTTGCCTGACTCCCCG
TCGTGTAGATAACTACGATACGGGAGGGCTTACCATCTGGCCCCAGTGCTGCAATGATACCGCGAGAGCC
ACGCTCACCGGCTCCAGATTTATCAGCAATAAACCAGCCAGCCGGAAGGGCCGAGCGCAGAAGTGGTCCT
GCAACTTTATCCGCCTCCATCCAGTCTATTAATTGTTGCCGGGAAGCTAGAGTAAGTAGTTCGCCAGTTA
ATAGTTTGCGCAACGTTGTTGCCATTGCTACAGGCATCGTGGTGTCACGCTCGTCGTTTGGTATGGCTTC
ATTCAGCTCCGGTTCCCAACGATCAAGGCGAGTTACATGATCCCCCATGTTGTGCAAAAAAGCGGTTAGC
TCCTTCGGTCCTCCGATCGTTGTCAGAAGTAAGTTGGCCGCAGTGTTATCACTCATGGTTATGGCAGCAC
TGCATAATTCTCTTACTGTCATGCCATCCGTAAGATGCTTTTCTGTGACTGGTGAGTACTCAACCAAGTC
ATTCTGAGAATAGTGTATGCGGCGACCGAGTTGCTCTTGCCCGGCGTCAATACGGGATAATACCGCGCCA
CATAGCAGAACTTTAAAAGTGCTCATCATTGGAAAACGTTCTTCGGGGCGAAAACTCTCAAGGATCTTAC
CGCTGTTGAGATCCAGTTCGATGTAACCCACTCGTGCACCCAACTGATCTTCAGCATCTTTTACTTTCAC
CAGCGTTTCTGGGTGAGCAAAAACAGGAAGGCAAAATGCCGCAAAAAAGGGAATAAGGGCGACACGGAAA
TGTTGAATACTCATACTCTTCCTTTTTCAATATTATTGAAGCATTTATCAGGGTTATTGTCTCATGAGCG
GATACATATTTGAATGTATTTAGAAAAATAAACAAATAGGGGTTCCGCGCACATTTCCCCGAAAAGTGCC
ACCTGACGTCTAAGAAACCATTATTATCATGACATTAACCTATAAAAATAGGCGTATCACGAGGCAGAAT
TTCAGATAAAAAAAATCCTTAGCTTTCGCTAAGGATGATTTCTGGAATTCGCGGCCGCTTCTAGAA
