>Addgene plasmid #72938 | pTU1-D-lacZ | depositor partial sequence | sequence record 133783 | Golden Gate MCS - Partial sequence between 2 BsmBI sites (CGTCTCANNNN and NNNNAGAGACG) - Backbone pTU1-A-lacZ
CGTCTCAGAAGCTATAGAGACCTCTAGACATATGTTGTGAGCGGATAACAATTTCACACAGGAAACAGCT
ATGACCATGGTACAAAGAGGAGAAAGGACATGGGTGACCCGAAACTGCTGCTGGAAGTTCCGCACGCTAT
CTCTTCTTCTCCGGGTAACTCTCTGGCTGTTGTTCTGCAACGTCGTGACTGGGAAAACCCGGGTGTTACC
CAGCTGAACCGTCTGGCTGCTCACCCGCCGTTCGCTTCTTGGCGTAACTCTGAAGAAGCTCGTACCGACC
GTCCGTCCCAGCAGCTGCGTTCTCTGATCCGTCTGCTGACCAAACCGGAACGTAAACTGTCTTGGCTGCT
GCCGCCGCTGTCTAACAACTAACGCAAAAAACCCCGCCCCTGACAGGGCGGGGTTTTTTCGCACTAGTGG
ATCCGCATGCGGTCTCATGTTTTAGAGAGACG
