>Addgene plasmid #72938 | pTU1-D-lacZ | addgene partial sequence | sequence record 140526 | RNAde-BB-1F 5'-tgccacctgacgtctaagaa-3'
ATAGGCGTATCACGAGGCAGAATTTCAGATAAAAAAAATCCTTAGCTTTCGCTAAGGATGATTTCTGGAA
TTCGCGGCCGCTTCTAGAACGTCTCAGAAGCTATAGAGACCTCTAGACATATGTTGTGAGCGGATAACAA
TTTCACACAGGAAACAGCTATGACCATGGTACAAAGAGGAGAAAGGACATGGGTGACCCGAAACTGCTGC
TGGAAGTTCCGCACGCTATCTCTTCTTCTCCGGGTAACTCTCTGGCTGTTGTTCTGCAACGTCGTGACTG
GGAAAACCCGGGTGTTACCCAGCTGAACCGTCTGGCTGCTCACCCGCCGTTCGCTTCTTGGCGTAACTCT
GAAGAAGCTCGTACCGACCGTCCGTCCCAGCAGCTGCGTTCTCTGATCCGTCTGCTGACCAAACCGGAAC
GTAAACTGTCTTGGCTGCTGCCGCCGCTGTCTAACAACTAACGCAAAAAACCCCGCCCCTGACAGGGCGG
GGTTTTTTCGCACTAGTGGATCCGCATGCGGTCTCATGTTTTAGAGAGACGCTGCAGGCTTCCTCGCTCA
CTGACTCGCTGCGCTCGGTCGTTCGGCTGCGGCGAGCGGTATCAGCTCACTCAAAGGCGGTAATACGGTT
ATCCACAGAATCAGGGGATAACGCAGGAAAGAACATGTGAGCAAAAGGCCAGCAAAAGGCCAGGAACCGT
AAAAAGGCCGCGTTGCTGGCGTTTTTCCACAGGCTCCGCCCCCCTGACGAGCATCACAAAAATCGACGCT
CAAGTCAGAGGTGGCGAAACCCGACAGGACTATAAAGATACCAGGCGTTTCCCCCTGGAAGCTCCCTCGT
GCGCTCTCCTGTTCCGACCCTGCCGCTTACCGGAT
