>Addgene plasmid #72938 | pTU1-D-lacZ | addgene partial sequence | sequence record 146504 | RNAde-BB-2R 5'-attaccgcctttgagtgagc -3'
CGCAGCGAGTCAGTGAGCGAGGAAGCCTGCAGCGTCTCTCTAAAACATGAGACCGCATGCGGATCCACTA
GTGCGAAAAAACCCCGCCCTGTCAGGGGCGGGGTTTTTTGCGTTAGTTGTTAGACAGCGGCGGCAGCAGC
CAAGACAGTTTACGTTCCGGTTTGGTCAGCAGACGGATCAGAGAACGCAGCTGCTGGGACGGACGGTCGG
TACGAGCTTCTTCAGAGTTACGCCAAGAAGCGAACGGCGGGTGAGCAGCCAGACGGTTCAGCTGGGTAAC
ACCCGGGTTTTCCCAGTCACGACGTTGCAGAACAACAGCCAGAGAGTTACCCGGAGAAGAAGAGATAGCG
TGCGGAACTTCCAGCAGCAGTTTCGGGTCACCCATGTCCTTTCTCCTCTTTGTACCATGGTCATAGCTGT
TTCCTGTGTGAAATTGTTATCCGCTCACAACATATGTCTAGAGGTCTCTATAGCTTCTGAGACGTTCTAG
AAGCGGCCGCGAATTCCAGAAATCATCCTTAGCGAAAGCTAAGGATTTTTTTTATCTGAAATTCTGCCTC
GTGATACGCCTATTTTTATAGGTTAATGTCATGATAATAATGGTTTCTTAGACGTCAGGTGGCACTTTTC
GGGGAAATGTGCGCGGAACCCCTATTTGTTTATTTTTCTAAATACATTCAAATATGTATCCGCTCATGAG
ACAATAACCCTGATAAATGCTTCAATAATATTGAAAAAGGAAGAGTATGAGTATTCAACATTTCCGTGTC
GCCCTTATTCC
